Addgene plasmid #208891: pRK5 BMPS N143S-6xHis
Purpose: Mammalian expression of recombinant BMPS N143S
Depositing lab: Monther Abu-Remaileh. Depositing organization: Stanford University. Publication: The Batten disease gene product CLN5 is the lysosomal bis(monoacylglycero)phosphate synthase. Medoh UN, Hims A, Chen JY, Ghoochani A, Nyame K, Dong W, Abu-Remaileh M. Science. 2023 Sep 15;381(6663):1182-1189. doi: 10.1126/science.adg9288. PubMed 37708259.
Backbone
  Vector backbone: pRK5
  Backbone size w/o insert (bp): 4800
  Total vector size (bp): 6000
  Vector type: Mammalian Expression
Growth in bacteria
  Bacterial resistance: Ampicillin, 100 μg/mL
  Growth temperature: 37°C
  Growth strain: DH5alpha
  Copy number: High Copy
Gene/Insert
  Gene/Insert name: CLN5
  Species: H. sapiens (human)
  Insert size (bp): 1200
  Mutation: N143S
  Entrez Gene: CLN5
  Promoter: CMV
  Tag / fusion protein: 6xHis (C terminal on insert)
  Cloning method: Restriction Enzyme; 5′ cloning site EcoR1 (unknown if destroyed); 3′ cloning site Not1 (unknown if destroyed)
  Sequencing primers: 5′ TCCCAGGTCCAACTGCACCTCGG
Terms and licenses: Academic/Nonprofit Terms; Industry Terms: Not Available to Industry
How to cite: pRK5 BMPS N143S-6xHis was a gift from Monther Abu-Remaileh (Addgene plasmid # 208891 ; http://n2t.net/addgene:208891 ; RRID:Addgene_208891)
