[The description below was written by a language model from this plasmid's Addgene catalogue record and pLannotate feature annotations shown in this document.]
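Description:
pRK5 BMPS N143S-6xHis is a mammalian expression plasmid built on the pRK5 backbone for producing a recombinant point mutant of human CLN5, the Batten disease gene product that the depositors identify as the lysosomal bis(monoacylglycero)phosphate synthase (BMPS). The catalogue lists the total size as about 6 kb, and the sequenced record is 5,771 nt. In E. coli the plasmid is maintained at high copy through a ColE1/pUC-type origin and selected with ampicillin via the bla gene. An M13 phage origin is also annotated, along with vestigial backbone fragments of lacZα, lacI, rop and bom and a lac promoter/operator region that play no role in the expression cassette.

The CLN5 coding sequence carries the N143S substitution and a C-terminal 6xHis tag according to the catalogue, although the tag itself is not separately annotated in the feature table. Transcription is driven by the human cytomegalovirus immediate-early enhancer and promoter, followed by a fragment of CMV intron A and an SP6 promoter, and is terminated by an SV40 polyadenylation signal downstream of the insert. A fragment matching the mouse immunoglobulin heavy chain signal sequence is annotated immediately upstream of the CLN5 reading frame. This may indicate a heterologous secretion leader, but the record does not explain its role. An SV40 enhancer/early promoter region lies after the poly(A) signal, and no mammalian selection marker is annotated, which is consistent with transient transfection. The stated purpose is mammalian expression of recombinant BMPS N143S, with the His tag allowing affinity purification and detection. The record does not state the functional consequence of the N143S mutation.
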