Features (pLannotate 1.2.2; 20 found; start..end, strand, type, name):
     45..1118    +  CDS            CLN5: CLN5_HUMAN - Experimental evidence at protein level: Swiss-Prot protein existence level 1. Plays a role in influencing the retrograde trafficking of lysosomal sorting receptors SORT1 and IGF2R from the endosomes to the trans-Golgi network by controlling the recruitment of retromer complex to the endosomal membrane. Regulates the localization and activation of RAB7A which is required to recruit the retromer complex to the endosomal membrane (PubMed:22431521). From Homo sapiens (Human).
   1201..1335    +  polyA_signal   SV40 poly(A) signal: SV40 polyadenylation signal
   1404..1761    +  promoter       SV40 promoter: SV40 enhancer and early promoter
   1780..1934    +  CDS            lacZα (fragment): LacZα fragment of β-galactosidase; lacZ fragment
   1940..1991    -  misc_feature   bom (fragment): basis of mobility region from pBR322
   2010..2390    +  rep_origin     M13 ori (sequence partly withheld): M13 bacteriophage origin of replication; arrow indicates direction of (+) strand synthesis
   2466..2515    -  misc_feature   bom (fragment): basis of mobility region from pBR322
   2617..2652    -  CDS            rop (fragment): Rop protein, which maintains plasmids at low copy number; rop
   2747..2851    +  promoter       AmpR promoter: bla
   2852..3712    +  CDS            AmpR: β-lactamase; bla; confers resistance to ampicillin, carbenicillin, and related antibiotics
   3883..4471    +  rep_origin     ori: high-copy-number ColE1/pMB1/pBR322/pUC origin of replication
   4654..4746    +  CDS            lacI (fragment): lac repressor; lacI; The lac repressor binds to the lac operator to inhibit transcription in E. coli. This inhibition can be relieved by adding lactose or isopropyl-β-D-thiogalactopyranoside (IPTG).
   4759..4780    +  protein_bind   CAP binding site: CAP binding activates transcription in the presence of cAMP. E. coli catabolite activator protein
   4795..4825    +  promoter       lac promoter: promoter for the E. coli lac operon
   4833..4849    +  protein_bind   lac operator: The lac repressor binds to the lac operator to inhibit transcription in E. coli. This inhibition can be relieved by adding lactose or isopropyl-β-D-thiogalactopyranoside (IPTG). lac repressor encoded by lacI
   4978..5281    +  enhancer       CMV enhancer: human cytomegalovirus immediate early enhancer
   5282..5485    +  promoter       CMV promoter: human cytomegalovirus (CMV) immediate early promoter
   5621..5664    +  intron         CMV intron (fragment): modified intron A from human cytomegalovirus
   5716..5734    +  promoter       SP6 promoter: promoter for bacteriophage SP6 RNA polymerase
   5738..4       +  CDS            IgH signal sequence (fragment) (across the origin): signal sequence from the mouse immunoglobulin heavy chain variable region
>Addgene plasmid #208891 | pRK5 BMPS N143S-6xHis | addgene full sequence | sequence record 446771 | Addgene NGS Result
CTCCCAGGTCCAACTGCACCTCGGTTCTATCGATTGAATTCACCATGGCGCAGGAGGTAGACACGGCACA
GGGCGCCGAGATGCGGCGGGGCGCGGGCGCGGCTCGGGGACGCGCTTCCTGGTGCTGGGCCCTGGCGCTG
CTTTGGCTCGCGGTGGTTCCGGGCTGGTCCCGGGTCTCGGGCATCCCCTCCCGGCGCCACTGGCCGGTGC
CCTACAAGCGCTTTGACTTCCGTCCAAAACCTGATCCTTATTGTCAAGCTAAGTATACTTTCTGTCCAAC
TGGCTCACCTATCCCAGTTATGGAGGGTGATGATGACATTGAAGTTTTTCGATTACAAGCCCCAGTATGG
GAATTTAAATATGGAGACCTCCTGGGACACTTGAAAATTATGCATGATGCCATTGGATTCAGAAGTACAT
TAACTGGCAAGAACTACACAATGGAATGGTATGAACTTTTCCAACTTGGCAGCTGTACATTTCCCCATCT
CCGACCTGAAATGGATGCCCCTTTCTGGTGTAATCAAGGCGCTGCCTGCTTTTTTGAGGGAATTGATGAT
GTTCACTGGAAGGAAAATGGGACATTAGTTCAAGTAGCAACTATATCAGGAAACATGTTCAACCAAATGG
CAAAGTGGGTGAAACAGGACAATGAAACAGGAATTTATTATGAGACATGGAATGTAAAAGCCAGCCCAGA
AAAGGGGGCAGAGACATGGTTTGATTCCTACGACTGTTCCAAATTTGTGTTAAGGACCTTTAACAAGTTG
GCTGAATTTGGAGCAGAGTTCAAGAACATAGAAACCAACTATACAAGAATATTTCTTTACAGTGGAGAAC
CTACTTATCTGGGAAATGAAACATCTGTTTTTGGGCCAACAGGAAACAAGACTCTTGGTTTAGCCATAAA
AAGATTTTATTACCCCTTCAAACCACATTTGCCAACTAAAGAATTTCTGTTGAGTCTCTTGCAAATTTTT
GATGCAGTGATTGTGCACAAACAGTTCTATTTGTTTTATAATTTTGAATATTGGTTTTTACCTATGAAAT
TCCCTTTTATTAAAATAACATATGAAGAAATCCCTTTACCTATCAGAAACAAAACACTCTCTGGTTTAGG
AGGTGGAGGTAGTCATCATCACCATCACCACTAGGCGGCCGCTAAGTAAGTAAGGATCCCCAGCTTGGCC
GCCATGGCCCAACTTGTTTATTGCAGCTTATAATGGTTACAAATAAAGCAATAGCATCACAAATTTCACA
AATAAAGCATTTTTTTCACTGCATTCTAGTTGTGGTTTGTCCAAACTCATCAATGTATCTTATCATGTCT
GGATCGGGAATTAATTCGGCGCAGCACCATGGCCTGAAATAACCTCTGAAAGAGGAACTTGGTTAGGTAC
CTTCTGAGGCGGAAAGAACCAGCTGTGGAATGTGTGTCAGTTAGGGTGTGGAAAGTCCCCAGGCTCCCCA
GCAGGCAGAAGTATGCAAAGCATGCATCTCAATTAGTCAGCAACCAGGTGTGGAAAGTCCCCAGGCTCCC
CAGCAGGCAGAAGTATGCAAAGCATGCATCTCAATTAGTCAGCAACCATAGTCCCGCCCCTAACTCCGCC
CATCCCGCCCCTAACTCCGCCCAGTTCCGCCCATTCTCCGCCCCATGGCTGACTAATTTTTTTTATTTAT
GCAGAGGCCGAGGCCGCCTCGGCCTCTGAGCTATTCCAGAAGTAGTGAGGAGGCTTTTTTGGAGGCCTAG
GCTTTTGCAAAAAGCTGTTAACAGCTTGGCACTGGCCGTCGTTTTACAACGTCGTGACTGGGAAAACCCT
GGCGTTACCCAACTTAATCGCCTTGCAGCACATCCCCCTTTCGCCAGCTGGCGTAATAGCGAAGAGGCCC
GCACCGATCGCCCTTCCCAACAGTTGCGCAGCCTGAATGGCGAATGGCGCCTGATGCGGTATTTTCTCCT
TACGCATCTGTGCGGTATTTCACACCGCATA
[142 nt withheld, positions 1992-2133]
C
[141 nt withheld, positions 2135-2275]
CCTTTGACGTTGGAGTCCACGTTCTTT
[37 nt withheld, positions 2303-2339]
ACCCTATCTCGGGCTATTCTTTTGATTTATAAGGGATTTTGCCGATTTCGGCCTATTGGTTAAAAAATGA
GCTGATTTAACAAAAATTTAACGCGAATTTTAACAAAATATTAACGTTTACAATTTTATGGTGCACTCTC
AGTACAATCTGCTCTGATGCCGCATAGTTAAGCCAGCCCCGACACCCGCCAACACCCGCTGACGCGCCCT
GACGGGCTTGTCTGCTCCCGGCATCCGCTTACAGACAAGCTGTGACCGTCTCCGGGAGCTGCATGTGTCA
GAGGTTTTCACCGTCATCACCGAAACGCGCGAGACGAAAGGGCCTCGTGATACGCCTATTTTTATAGGTT
AATGTCATGATAATAATGGTTTCTTAGACGTCAGGTGGCACTTTTCGGGGAAATGTGCGCGGAACCCCTA
TTTGTTTATTTTTCTAAATACATTCAAATATGTATCCGCTCATGAGACAATAACCCTGATAAATGCTTCA
ATAATATTGAAAAAGGAAGAGTATGAGTATTCAACATTTCCGTGTCGCCCTTATTCCCTTTTTTGCGGCA
TTTTGCCTTCCTGTTTTTGCTCACCCAGAAACGCTGGTGAAAGTAAAAGATGCTGAAGATCAGTTGGGTG
CACGAGTGGGTTACATCGAACTGGATCTCAACAGCGGTAAGATCCTTGAGAGTTTTCGCCCCGAAGAACG
TTTTCCAATGATGAGCACTTTTAAAGTTCTGCTATGTGGCGCGGTATTATCCCGTATTGACGCCGGGCAA
GAGCAACTCGGTCGCCGCATACACTATTCTCAGAATGACTTGGTTGAGTACTCACCAGTCACAGAAAAGC
ATCTTACGGATGGCATGACAGTAAGAGAATTATGCAGTGCTGCCATAACCATGAGTGATAACACTGCGGC
CAACTTACTTCTGACAACGATCGGAGGACCGAAGGAGCTAACCGCTTTTTTGCACAACATGGGGGATCAT
GTAACTCGCCTTGATCGTTGGGAACCGGAGCTGAATGAAGCCATACCAAACGACGAGCGTGACACCACGA
TGCCTGTAGCAATGGCAACAACGTTGCGCAAACTATTAACTGGCGAACTACTTACTCTAGCTTCCCGGCA
ACAATTAATAGACTGGATGGAGGCGGATAAAGTTGCAGGACCACTTCTGCGCTCGGCCCTTCCGGCTGGC
TGGTTTATTGCTGATAAATCTGGAGCCGGTGAGCGTGGGTCTCGCGGTATCATTGCAGCACTGGGGCCAG
ATGGTAAGCCCTCCCGTATCGTAGTTATCTACACGACGGGGAGTCAGGCAACTATGGATGAACGAAATAG
ACAGATCGCTGAGATAGGTGCCTCACTGATTAAGCATTGGTAACTGTCAGACCAAGTTTACTCATATATA
CTTTAGATTGATTTAAAACTTCATTTTTAATTTAAAAGGATCTAGGTGAAGATCCTTTTTGATAATCTCA
TGACCAAAATCCCTTAACGTGAGTTTTCGTTCCACTGAGCGTCAGACCCCGTAGAAAAGATCAAAGGATC
TTCTTGAGATCCTTTTTTTCTGCGCGTAATCTGCTGCTTGCAAACAAAAAAACCACCGCTACCAGCGGTG
GTTTGTTTGCCGGATCAAGAGCTACCAACTCTTTTTCCGAAGGTAACTGGCTTCAGCAGAGCGCAGATAC
CAAATACTGTTCTTCTAGTGTAGCCGTAGTTAGGCCACCACTTCAAGAACTCTGTAGCACCGCCTACATA
CCTCGCTCTGCTAATCCTGTTACCAGTGGCTGCTGCCAGTGGCGATAAGTCGTGTCTTACCGGGTTGGAC
TCAAGACGATAGTTACCGGATAAGGCGCAGCGGTCGGGCTGAACGGGGGGTTCGTGCACACAGCCCAGCT
TGGAGCGAACGACCTACACCGAACTGAGATACCTACAGCGTGAGCTATGAGAAAGCGCCACGCTTCCCGA
AGGGAGAAAGGCGGACAGGTATCCGGTAAGCGGCAGGGTCGGAACAGGAGAGCGCACGAGGGAGCTTCCA
GGGGGAAACGCCTGGTATCTTTATAGTCCTGTCGGGTTTCGCCACCTCTGACTTGAGCGTCGATTTTTGT
GATGCTCGTCAGGGGGGCGGAGCCTATGGAAAAACGCCAGCAACGCGGCCTTTTTACGGTTCCTGGCCTT
TTGCTGGCCTTTTGCTCACATGTTCTTTCCTGCGTTATCCCCTGATTCTGTGGATAACCGTATTACCGCC
TTTGAGTGAGCTGATACCGCTCGCCGCAGCCGAACGACCGAGCGCAGCGAGTCAGTGAGCGAGGAAGCGG
AAGAGCGCCCAATACGCAAACCGCCTCTCCCCGCGCGTTGGCCGATTCATTAATGCAGCTGGCACGACAG
GTTTCCCGACTGGAAAGCGGGCAGTGAGCGCAACGCAATTAATGTGAGTTAGCTCACTCATTAGGCACCC
CAGGCTTTACACTTTATGCTTCCGGCTCGTATGTTGTGTGGAATTGTGAGCGGATAACAATTTCACACAG
GAAACAGCTATGACATGATTACGAATTAATTCGAGCTCGCCCGACATTGATTATTGACTAGTTATTAATA
GTAATCAATTACGGGGTCATTAGTTCATAGCCAATATATGGAGTTCCGCGTTACATAACTTACGGTAAAT
GGCCCGCCTGGCTGACCGCCCAACGACCCCCGCCCATTGACGTCAATAATGACGTATGTTCCCATAGTAA
CGCCAATAGGGACTTTCCATTGACGTCAATGGGTGGAGTATTTACGGTAAACTGCCCACTTGGCAGTACA
TCAAGTGTATCATATGCCAAGTACGCCCCCTATTGACGTCAATGACGGTAAATGGCCCGCCTGGCATTAT
GCCCAGTACATGACCTTATGGGACTTTCCTACTTGGCAGTACATCTACGTATTAGTCATCGCTATTACCA
TGGTGATGCGGTTTTGGCAGTACATCAATGGGCGTGGATAGCGGTTTGACTCACGGGGATTTCCAAGTCT
CCACCCCATTGACGTCAATGGGAGTTTGTTTTGGCACCAAAATCAACGGGACTTTCCAAAATGTCGTAAC
AACTCCGCCCCATTGACGCAAATGGGCGGTAGGCGTGTACGGTGGGAGGTCTATATAAGCAGAGCTCGTT
TAGTGAACCGTCAGATCGCCTGGAGACGCCATCCACGCTGTTTTGACCTCCATAGAAGACACCGGGACCG
ATCCAGCCTCCGCGGCCGGGAACGGTGCATTGGAACGCGGATTCCCCGTGCCAAGAGTGACGTAAGTACC
GCCTATAGAGTCTATAGGCCCACCCCCTTGGCTTCGTTAGAACGCGGCTACAATTAATACATAACCTTAT
GTATCATACACATACGATTTAGGTGACACTATAGAATAACATCCACTTTGCCTTTCTCTCCACAGGTGTC
CA
