>Addgene plasmid #208891 | pRK5 BMPS N143S-6xHis | depositor partial sequence | sequence record 407211 | Insert
TCCCAGGTCCAACTGCACCTCGGTTCTATCGATTGAATTCACCATGGCGCAGGAGGTAGACACGGCACAG
GGCGCCGAGATGCGGCGGGGCGCGGGCGCGGCTCGGGGACGCGCTTCCTGGTGCTGGGCCCTGGCGCTGC
TTTGGCTCGCGGTGGTTCCGGGCTGGTCCCGGGTCTCGGGCATCCCCTCCCGGCGCCACTGGCCGGTGCC
CTACAAGCGCTTTGACTTCCGTCCAAAACCTGATCCTTATTGTCAAGCTAAGTATACTTTCTGTCCAACT
GGCTCACCTATCCCAGTTATGGAGGGTGATGATGACATTGAAGTTTTTCGATTACAAGCCCCAGTATGGG
AATTTAAATATGGAGACCTCCTGGGACACTTGAAAATTATGCATGATGCCATTGGATTCAGAAGTACATT
AACTGGCAAGAACTACACAATGGAATGGTATGAACTTTTCCAACTTGGCAGCTGTACATTTCCCCATCTC
CGACCTGAAATGGATGCCCCTTTCTGGTGTAATCAAGGCGCTGCCTGCTTTTTTGAGGGAATTGATGATG
TTCACTGGAAGGAAAATGGGACATTAGTTCAAGTAGCAACTATATCAGGAAACATGTTCAACCAAATGGC
AAAGTGGGTGAAACAGGACAATGAAACAGGAATTTATTATGAGACATGGAATGTAAAAGCCAGCCCAGAA
AAGGGGGCAGAGACATGGTTTGATTCCTACGACTGTTCCAAATTTGTGTTAAGGACCTTTAACAAGTTGG
CTGAATTTGGAGCAGAGTTCAAGAACATAGAAACCAACTATACAAGAATATTTCTTTACAGTGGAGAACC
TACTTATCTGGGAAATGAAACATCTGTTTTTGGGCCAACAGGAAACAAGACTCTTGGTTTAGCCATAAAA
AGATTTTATTACCCCTTCAAACCACATTTGCCAACTAAAGAATTTCTGTTGAGTCTCTTGCAAATTTTTG
ATGCAGTGATTGTGCACAAACAGTTCTATTTGTTTTATAATTTTGAATATTGGTTTTTACCTATGAAATT
CCCTTTTATTAAAATAACATATGAAGAAATCCCTTTACCTATCAGAAACAAAACACTCTCTGGTTTAGGA
GGTGGAGGTAGTCATCATCACCATCACCACTAGGCGGCCGCTAAGTAAGTAAGGATCCCCAGCTTGGCCG
CCA
